Addgene plasmid #58439: FRP1639_PTEF-HygMX-TTEF-insul-(lexA-box)1-PminCYC1
Purpose: Cassette to replace yeast promoters with an inducible promoter containing 1 lexA box
Depositing lab: Joerg Stelling. Depositing organization: ETH Zurich (Swiss Federal Institute of Technology). Publication: Inducible, tightly regulated and growth condition-independent transcription factor in Saccharomyces cerevisiae. Ottoz DS, Rudolf F, Stelling J. Nucleic Acids Res. 2014 Jul 17. pii: gku616. 10.1093/nar/gku616 PubMed 25034689.
Backbone
  Vector backbone: pBS
  Backbone manufacturer: Stratagene
  Backbone size w/o insert (bp): 2884
  Total vector size (bp): 4820
  Vector type: Yeast Expression
  Selectable markers: Hygromycin
Growth in bacteria
  Bacterial resistance: Ampicillin, 100 μg/mL
  Growth temperature: 37°C
  Growth strain: DH5alpha
  Copy number: High Copy
Gene/Insert
  Gene/Insert name: PTEF-HygMX-TTEF-insul-(lexA-box)1-PminCYC1
  Species: Synthetic
  Insert size (bp): 1936
  Promoter: PTEF-HygMX-TTEF-insul-(lexA-box)1-PminCYC1
  Cloning method: Restriction Enzyme; 5′ cloning site XhoI (not destroyed); 3′ cloning site XhoI (not destroyed)
  Sequencing primers: 5′ TAATACGACTCACTATAGGG; 3′ AATTAACCCTCACTAAAGGG
Terms and licenses: Academic/Nonprofit Terms; Industry Terms: Not Available to Industry
How to cite: FRP1639_PTEF-HygMX-TTEF-insul-(lexA-box)1-PminCYC1 was a gift from Joerg Stelling (Addgene plasmid # 58439 ; http://n2t.net/addgene:58439 ; RRID:Addgene_58439)
