[The description below was written by a language model from this plasmid's Addgene catalogue record and pLannotate feature annotations shown in this document.]
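Description:
FRP1639_PTEF-HygMX-TTEF-insul-(lexA-box)1-PminCYC1 is a 4,820 bp pBluescript-based (pBS) plasmid that serves as a template or donor for a yeast promoter-replacement cassette rather than as a self-replicating yeast vector. The feature table shows only bacterial maintenance elements: a high-copy ColE1/pUC origin, an f1 phage origin, and the β-lactamase gene with its own promoter for ampicillin selection in E. coli. No yeast origin or centromere is annotated, which fits a cassette meant to act after integration into the Saccharomyces cerevisiae genome. The roughly 1.9 kb synthetic insert sits in the interrupted lacZα/multiple cloning site region, cloned as an XhoI fragment with both sites retained, and is flanked by the T7 and T3 promoters of the backbone.

The insert begins with the hphMX6 marker, in which a hygromycin resistance gene is driven by the TEF promoter and closed by the Ashbya gossypii TEF terminator, allowing selection of yeast transformants on hygromycin. According to the construct name, this is followed by an insulator sequence, a single lexA operator box and a minimal CYC1 promoter. These downstream elements are not individually annotated in the feature table, but an unannotated stretch between the TEF terminator and the MCS remnant is where they would lie. Placed upstream of a chosen yeast gene in place of its native promoter, the cassette makes that gene dependent on a LexA DNA-binding-domain-based synthetic transcription factor, which is supplied separately and not encoded here. The insulator presumably shields the minimal promoter from influence by the adjacent marker. The single-box version is one configuration of the inducible promoter; the record does not give its expression strength.
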