Features (pLannotate 1.2.2; 14 found; start..end, strand, type, name):
     30..458     -  rep_origin     f1 ori (sequence partly withheld): f1 bacteriophage origin of replication; arrow indicates direction of (+) strand synthesis
    463..618     -  CDS            lacZα (fragment): LacZα fragment of β-galactosidase; lacZ fragment
    626..644     +  promoter       T7 promoter: promoter for bacteriophage T7 RNA polymerase
    704..2279    +  gene           hphMX6: yeast selectable marker conferring hygromycin resistance
   2082..2279    +  terminator     TEF terminator: Ashbya gossypii TEF terminator
   2542..2619    +  misc_feature   MCS (fragment): pBluescript multiple cloning site
   2632..2650    -  promoter       T3 promoter: promoter for bacteriophage T3 RNA polymerase
   2695..2711    -  protein_bind   lac operator: The lac repressor binds to the lac operator to inhibit transcription in E. coli. This inhibition can be relieved by adding lactose or isopropyl-β-D-thiogalactopyranoside (IPTG). lac repressor encoded by lacI
   2719..2749    -  promoter       lac promoter: promoter for the E. coli lac operon
   2764..2785    -  protein_bind   CAP binding site: CAP binding activates transcription in the presence of cAMP. E. coli catabolite activator protein
   2798..2890    -  CDS            lacI (fragment): lac repressor; lacI; The lac repressor binds to the lac operator to inhibit transcription in E. coli. This inhibition can be relieved by adding lactose or isopropyl-β-D-thiogalactopyranoside (IPTG).
   3073..3661    -  rep_origin     ori: high-copy-number ColE1/pMB1/pBR322/pUC origin of replication
   3832..4692    -  CDS            AmpR: β-lactamase; bla; confers resistance to ampicillin, carbenicillin, and related antibiotics
   4693..4797    -  promoter       AmpR promoter: bla
>Addgene plasmid #58439 | FRP1639_PTEF-HygMX-TTEF-insul-(lexA-box)1-PminCYC1 | depositor full sequence | sequence record 90267 | FRP1639_PTEF-HygMX-TTEF-insul-(lexA-box)1-PminCYC1 sequence 4820 bps
CTAAATTGTAAGCGTTAATATTTTGTTAAAATTCGCGTTAAATTTTTGTTAAATCAGCTCATTTTTTAAC
CAATAGGCCGAAATCGGCAAAATCCCTTATAAATCAAAAGAATAGACCGAGATAGGGT
[37 nt withheld, positions 129-165]
AAAGAACGTGGACTCCAACGTCAAAGG
[49 nt withheld, positions 193-241]
T
[91 nt withheld, positions 243-333]
G
[124 nt withheld, positions 335-458]
CCCATTCGCCATTCAGGCTGCGCAACTGTTGGGAAGGGCGATCGGTGCGGGCCTCTTCGCTATTACGCCA
GCTGGCGAAAGGGGGATGTGCTGCAAGGCGATTAAGTTGGGTAACGCCAGGGTTTTCCCAGTCACGACGT
TGTAAAACGACGGCCAGTGAGCGCGCGTAATACGACTCACTATAGGGCGAATTGGAGCTCGATCCTCGAG
AGCTTGCCTTGTCCCCGCCGGGTCACCCGGCCAGCGACATGGAGGCCCAGAATACCCTCCTTGACAGTCT
TGACGTGCGCAGCTCAGGGGCATGATGTGACTGTCGCCCGTACATTTAGCCCATACATCCCCATGTATAA
TCATTTGCATCCATACATTTTGATGGCCGCACGGCGCGAAGCAAAAATTACGGCTCCTCGCTGCGGACCT
GCGAGCAGGGAAACGCTCCCCTCACAGACGCGTTGAATTGTCCCCACGCCGCGCCCCTGTAGAGAAATAT
AAAAGGTTAGGATTTGCCACTGAGGTTCTTCTTTCATATACTTCCTTTTAAAATCTTGCTAGGATACAGT
TCTCACATCACATCCGAACATAAACAACCATGGGTAAAAAGCCTGAACTCACCGCGACGTCTGTCGAGAA
GTTTCTGATCGAAAAGTTCGACAGCGTCTCCGACCTGATGCAGCTCTCGGAGGGCGAAGAATCTCGTGCT
TTCAGCTTCGATGTAGGAGGGCGTGGATATGTCCTGCGGGTAAATAGCTGCGCCGATGGTTTCTACAAAG
ATCGTTATGTTTATCGGCACTTTGCATCGGCCGCGCTCCCGATTCCGGAAGTGCTTGACATTGGGGAGTT
CAGCGAGAGCCTGACCTATTGCATCTCCCGCCGTGCACAGGGTGTCACGTTGCAAGACCTGCCTGAAACC
GAACTGCCCGCTGTTCTGCAGCCGGTCGCGGAGGCCATGGATGCGATCGCTGCGGCCGATCTTAGCCAGA
CGAGCGGGTTCGGCCCATTCGGACCGCAAGGAATCGGTCAATACACTACATGGCGTGATTTCATATGCGC
GATTGCTGATCCCCATGTGTATCACTGGCAAACTGTGATGGACGACACCGTCAGTGCGTCCGTCGCGCAG
GCTCTCGATGAGCTGATGCTTTGGGCCGAGGACTGCCCCGAAGTCCGGCACCTCGTGCACGCGGATTTCG
GCTCCAACAATGTCCTGACGGACAATGGCCGCATAACAGCGGTCATTGACTGGAGCGAGGCGATGTTCGG
GGATTCCCAATACGAGGTCGCCAACATCTTCTTCTGGAGGCCGTGGTTGGCTTGTATGGAGCAGCAGACG
CGCTACTTCGAGCGGAGGCATCCGGAGCTTGCAGGATCGCCGCGGCTCCGGGCGTATATGCTCCGCATTG
GTCTTGACCAACTCTATCAGAGCTTGGTTGACGGCAATTTCGATGATGCAGCTTGGGCGCAGGGTCGATG
CGACGCAATCGTCCGATCCGGAGCCGGGACTGTCGGGCGTACACAAATCGCCCGCAGAAGCGCGGCCGTC
TGGACCGATGGCTGTGTAGAAGTACTCGCCGATAGTGGAAACCGACGCCCCAGCACTCGTCCGAGGGCAA
AGGAATAATCAGTACTGACAATAAAAAGATTCTTGTTTTCAAGAACTTGTCATTTGTATAGTTTTTTTAT
ATTGTAGTTGTTCTATTTTAATCAAATGTTAGCGTGATTTATATTTTTTTTCGCCTCGACATCATCTGCC
CAGATGCGAAGTTAAGTGCGCAGAAAGTAATATCATGCGTCAATCGTATGTGAATGCTGGTCGCTATACT
GCTGTCGATTCGATACTAACGCCGCCATCCAGTGTTTAAACGAACTAGTGCGGCCGCAATAATATATAAA
CCTGTATAATATAACCTTGAAGACTATATTTCTTTTCGAGCTCCCTAGGTGCTGTATATACTCACAGCAT
AACTGTATATACACCCAGGGTCTAGAGCATGTGCTCTGTATGTATATAAAACTCTTGTTTTCTTCTTTTC
TCTTCTTTCCTTATACATTAGGACCTTTGCAGCATAAATTACTATACTTCTATACTAGTGGATCCCCCGG
GCTGCAGGAATTCGATATCAAGCTTATCGATACCGTCGACCTCGAGGGGGGGCCCGGTACCCAGCTTTTG
TTCCCTTTAGTGAGGGTTAATTGCGCGCTTGGCGTAATCATGGTCATAGCTGTTTCCTGTGTGAAATTGT
TATCCGCTCACAATTCCACACAACATACGAGCCGGAAGCATAAAGTGTAAAGCCTGGGGTGCCTAATGAG
TGAGCTAACTCACATTAATTGCGTTGCGCTCACTGCCCGCTTTCCAGTCGGGAAACCTGTCGTGCCAGCT
GCATTAATGAATCGGCCAACGCGCGGGGAGAGGCGGTTTGCGTATTGGGCGCTCTTCCGCTTCCTCGCTC
ACTGACTCGCTGCGCTCGGTCGTTCGGCTGCGGCGAGCGGTATCAGCTCACTCAAAGGCGGTAATACGGT
TATCCACAGAATCAGGGGATAACGCAGGAAAGAACATGTGAGCAAAAGGCCAGCAAAAGGCCAGGAACCG
TAAAAAGGCCGCGTTGCTGGCGTTTTTCCATAGGCTCCGCCCCCCTGACGAGCATCACAAAAATCGACGC
TCAAGTCAGAGGTGGCGAAACCCGACAGGACTATAAAGATACCAGGCGTTTCCCCCTGGAAGCTCCCTCG
TGCGCTCTCCTGTTCCGACCCTGCCGCTTACCGGATACCTGTCCGCCTTTCTCCCTTCGGGAAGCGTGGC
GCTTTCTCATAGCTCACGCTGTAGGTATCTCAGTTCGGTGTAGGTCGTTCGCTCCAAGCTGGGCTGTGTG
CACGAACCCCCCGTTCAGCCCGACCGCTGCGCCTTATCCGGTAACTATCGTCTTGAGTCCAACCCGGTAA
GACACGACTTATCGCCACTGGCAGCAGCCACTGGTAACAGGATTAGCAGAGCGAGGTATGTAGGCGGTGC
TACAGAGTTCTTGAAGTGGTGGCCTAACTACGGCTACACTAGAAGGACAGTATTTGGTATCTGCGCTCTG
CTGAAGCCAGTTACCTTCGGAAAAAGAGTTGGTAGCTCTTGATCCGGCAAACAAACCACCGCTGGTAGCG
GTGGTTTTTTTGTTTGCAAGCAGCAGATTACGCGCAGAAAAAAAGGATCTCAAGAAGATCCTTTGATCTT
TTCTACGGGGTCTGACGCTCAGTGGAACGAAAACTCACGTTAAGGGATTTTGGTCATGAGATTATCAAAA
AGGATCTTCACCTAGATCCTTTTAAATTAAAAATGAAGTTTTAAATCAATCTAAAGTATATATGAGTAAA
CTTGGTCTGACAGTTACCAATGCTTAATCAGTGAGGCACCTATCTCAGCGATCTGTCTATTTCGTTCATC
CATAGTTGCCTGACTCCCCGTCGTGTAGATAACTACGATACGGGAGGGCTTACCATCTGGCCCCAGTGCT
GCAATGATACCGCGAGACCCACGCTCACCGGCTCCAGATTTATCAGCAATAAACCAGCCAGCCGGAAGGG
CCGAGCGCAGAAGTGGTCCTGCAACTTTATCCGCCTCCATCCAGTCTATTAATTGTTGCCGGGAAGCTAG
AGTAAGTAGTTCGCCAGTTAATAGTTTGCGCAACGTTGTTGCCATTGCTACAGGCATCGTGGTGTCACGC
TCGTCGTTTGGTATGGCTTCATTCAGCTCCGGTTCCCAACGATCAAGGCGAGTTACATGATCCCCCATGT
TGTGCAAAAAAGCGGTTAGCTCCTTCGGTCCTCCGATCGTTGTCAGAAGTAAGTTGGCCGCAGTGTTATC
ACTCATGGTTATGGCAGCACTGCATAATTCTCTTACTGTCATGCCATCCGTAAGATGCTTTTCTGTGACT
GGTGAGTACTCAACCAAGTCATTCTGAGAATAGTGTATGCGGCGACCGAGTTGCTCTTGCCCGGCGTCAA
TACGGGATAATACCGCGCCACATAGCAGAACTTTAAAAGTGCTCATCATTGGAAAACGTTCTTCGGGGCG
AAAACTCTCAAGGATCTTACCGCTGTTGAGATCCAGTTCGATGTAACCCACTCGTGCACCCAACTGATCT
TCAGCATCTTTTACTTTCACCAGCGTTTCTGGGTGAGCAAAAACAGGAAGGCAAAATGCCGCAAAAAAGG
GAATAAGGGCGACACGGAAATGTTGAATACTCATACTCTTCCTTTTTCAATATTATTGAAGCATTTATCA
GGGTTATTGTCTCATGAGCGGATACATATTTGAATGTATTTAGAAAAATAAACAAATAGGGGTTCCGCGC
ACATTTCCCCGAAAAGTGCCAC
