>Addgene plasmid #58439 | FRP1639_PTEF-HygMX-TTEF-insul-(lexA-box)1-PminCYC1 | addgene partial sequence | sequence record 92580 | T7 5'-TAATACGACTCACTATAGGG-3'
CTTGCCTTGTCCCCGCCGGGTCACCCGGCCAGCGACATGGAGGCCCAGAATACCCTCCTTGACAGTCTTG
ACGTGCGCAGCTCAGGGGCATGATGTGACTGTCGCCCGTACATTTAGCCCATACATCCCCATGTATAATC
ATTTGCATCCATACATTTTGATGGCCGCACGGCGCGAAGCAAAAATTACGGCTCCTCGCTGCGGACCTGC
GAGCAGGGAAACGCTCCCCTCACAGACGCGTTGAATTGTCCCCACGCCGCGCCCCTGTAGAGAAATATAA
AAGGTTAGGATTTGCCACTGAGGTTCTTCTTTCATATACTTCCTTTTAAAATCTTGCTAGGATACAGTTC
TCACATCACATCCGAACATAAACAACCATGGGTAAAAAGCCTGAACTCACCGCGACGTCTGTCGAGAAGT
TTCTGATCGAAAAGTTCGACAGCGTCTCCGACCTGATGCAGCTCTCGGAGGGCGAAGAATCTCGTGCTTT
CAGCTTCGATGTAGGAGGGCGTGGATATGTCCTGCGGGTAAATAGCTGCGCCGATGGTTTCTACAAAGAT
CGTTATGTTTATCGGCACTTTGCATCGGCCGCGCTCCCGATTCCGGAAGTGCTTGACATTGGGGAGTTCA
GCGAGAGCCTGACCTATTGCATCTCCCGCCGTGCACAGGGTGTCACGTTGCAAGACCTGCCTGAAACCGA
ACTGCCCGCTGTTCTGCAGCCGGTCGCGGAGGCCATGGATGCGATCGCTGCGGCCGATCTTAGCCAGACG
AGCGGGTTCGGCCCATTCGGACCGCAAGGAATCGGTCAATACACTACATGGCGTGATTTCATATGCGCGA
TTGCTGATCCCCATGTGTATCACTGGCAAACTGTGATGGACGACACCGTCAGTGCGTCCGTCGCGCAGGC
TCTCGATGAGCTGATGCTTTGGGCCGAGGACTGCCCCGAAGTCCGGCACCTCGTGCACGCGGATTTCGGC
TCCAACAATGTCCTGACGGACAATGGCCGCATAACAGCGGTCATTGACTGGAGCGAG
