>Addgene plasmid #58439 | FRP1639_PTEF-HygMX-TTEF-insul-(lexA-box)1-PminCYC1 | addgene partial sequence | sequence record 92581 | T3 5'-GCAATTAACCCTCACTAAAGG-3'
CCCCCCTCGAGGTCGACGGTATCGATAAGCTTGATATCGAATTCCTGCAGCCCGGGGGATCCACTAGTAT
AGAAGTATAGTAATTTATGCTGCAAAGGTCCTAATGTATAAGGAAAGAAGAGAAAAGAAGAAAACAAGAG
TTTTATATACATACAGAGCACATGCTCTAGACCCTGGGTGTATATACAGTTATGCTGTGAGTATATACAG
CACCTAGGGAGCTCGAAAAGAAATATAGTCTTCAAGGTTATATTATACAGGTTTATATATTATTGCGGCC
GCACTAGTTCGTTTAAACACTGGATGGCGGCGTTAGTATCGAATCGACAGCAGTATAGCGACCAGCATTC
ACATACGATTGACGCATGATATTACTTTCTGCGCACTTAACTTCGCATCTGGGCAGATGATGTCGAGGCG
AAAAAAAATATAAATCACGCTAACATTTGATTAAAATAGAACAACTACAATATAAAAAAACTATACAAAT
GACAAGTTCTTGAAAACAAGAATCTTTTTATTGTCAGTACTGATTATTCCTTTGCCCTCGGACGAGTGCT
GGGGCGTCGGTTTCCACTATCGGCGAGTACTTCTACACAGCCATCGGTCCAGACGGCCGCGCTTCTGCGG
GCGATTTGTGTACGCCCGACAGTCCCGGCTCCGGATCGGACGATTGCGTCGCATCGACCCTGCGCCCAAG
CTGCATCATCGAAATTGCCGTCAACCAAGCTCTGATAGAGTTGGTCAAGACCAATGCGGAGCATATACGC
CCGGAGCCGCGGCGATCCTGCAAGCTCCGGATGCCTCCGCTCGAAGTAGCGCGTCTGCTGCTCCATACAA
GCCAACCACGGCCTCCAGAAGAAGATGTTGGCGACCTCGTATTGGGAATCCCCGAACATCGCCTCGCTCC
AGTCAATGACCGCTGTTATGCGGCCATTGTCCGTCAGGACATTGTTGGAGCCGAAATCCGCGTGCACGAG
GTGCCGGACTTCGGGGCAGTCCTCGGCCCAAAGCATCAGCTCATC
